>Addgene plasmid #76765 | CDK3 gRNA (BRDN0001147261) | addgene full sequence | sequence record 186462 | Addgene Assembled Sequence
CCCGGGTGCAAAGATGGATAAAGTTTTAAACAGAGAGGAATCTTTGCAGCTAATGGACCTTCTAGGTCTT
GAAAGGAGTGGGAATTGGCTCCGGTGCCCGTCAGTGGGCAGAGCGCACATCGCCCACAGTCCCCGAGAAG
TTGGGGGGAGGGGTCGGCAATTGATCCGGTGCCTAGAGAAGGTGGCGCGGGGTAAACTGGGAAAGTGATG
TCGTGTACTGGCTCCGCCTTTTTCCCGAGGGTGGGGGAGAACCGTATATAAGTGCAGTAGTCGCCGTGAA
CGTTCTTTTTCGCAACGGGTTTGCCGCCAGAACACAGGTAAGTGCCGTGTGTGGTTCCCGCGGGCCTGGC
CTCTTTACGGGTTATGGCCCTTGCGTGCCTTGAATTACTTCCACCTGGCTGCAGTACGTGATTCTTGATC
CCGAGCTTCGGGTTGGAAGTGGGTGGGAGAGTTCGAGGCCTTGCGCTTAAGGAGCCCCTTCGCCTCGTGC
TTGAGTTGAGGCCTGGCCTGGGCGCTGGGGCCGCCGCGTGCGAATCTGGTGGCACCTTCGCGCCTGTCTC
GCTGCTTTCGATAAGTCTCTAGCCATTTAAAATTTTTGATGACCTGCTGCGACGCTTTTTTTCTGGCAAG
ATAGTCTTGTAAATGCGGGCCAAGATCTGCACACTGGTATTTCGGTTTTTGGGGCCGCGGGCGGCGACGG
GGCCCGTGCGTCCCAGCGCACATGTTCGGCGAGGCGGGGCCTGCGAGCGCGGCCACCGAGAATCGGACGG
GGGTAGTCTCAAGCTGGCCGGCCTGCTCTGGTGCCTGGCCTCGCGCCGCCGTGTATCGCCCCGCCCTGGG
CGGCAAGGCTGGCCCGGTCGGCACCAGTTGCGTGAGCGGAAAGATGGCCGCTTCCCGGCCCTGCTGCAGG
GAGCTCAAAATGGAGGACGCGGCGCTCGGGAGAGCGGGCGGGTGAGTCACCCACACAAAGGAAAAGGGCC
TTTCCGTCCTCAGCCGTCGCTTCATGTGACTCCACGGAGTACCGGGCGCCGTCCAGGCACCTCGATTAGT
TCTCGAGCTTTTGGAGTACGTCGTCTTTAGGTTGGGGGGAGGGGTTTTATGCGATGGAGTTTCCCCACAC
TGAGTGGGTGGAGACTGAAGTTAGGCCAGCTTGGCACTTGATGTAATTCTCCTTGGAATTTGCCCTTTTT
GAGTTTGGATCTTGGTTCATTCTCAAGCCTCAGACAGTGGTTCAAAGTTTTTTTCTTCCATTTCAGGTGT
CGTGACGTACGGCCACCATGACCGAGTACAAGCCCACGGTGCGCCTCGCCACCCGCGACGACGTCCCCAG
GGCCGTACGCACCCTCGCCGCCGCGTTCGCCGACTACCCCGCCACGCGCCACACCGTCGATCCGGACCGC
CACATCGAGCGGGTCACCGAGCTGCAAGAACTCTTCCTCACGCGCGTCGGGCTCGACATCGGCAAGGTGT
GGGTCGCGGACGACGGCGCCGCCGTGGCGGTCTGGACCACGCCGGAGAGCGTCGAAGCGGGGGCGGTGTT
CGCCGAGATCGGCCCGCGCATGGCCGAGTTGAGCGGTTCCCGGCTGGCCGCGCAGCAACAGATGGAAGGC
CTCCTGGCGCCGCACCGGCCCAAGGAGCCCGCGTGGTTCCTGGCCACCGTCGGAGTCTCGCCCGACCACC
AGGGCAAGGGTCTGGGCAGCGCCGTCGTGCTCCCCGGAGTGGAGGCGGCCGAGCGCGCCGGGGTGCCCGC
CTTCCTGGAGACCTCCGCGCCCCGCAACCTCCCCTTCTACGAGCGGCTCGGCTTCACCGTCACCGCCGAC
GTCGAGGTGCCCGAAGGACCGCGCACCTGGTGCATGACCCGCAAGCCCGGTGCCTGAACGCGTTAAGTCG
ACAATCAACCTCTGGATTACAAAATTTGTGAAAGATTGACTGGTATTCTTAACTATGTTGCTCCTTTTAC
GCTATGTGGATACGCTGCTTTAATGCCTTTGTATCATGCTATTGCTTCCCGTATGGCTTTCATTTTCTCC
TCCTTGTATAAATCCTGGTTGCTGTCTCTTTATGAGGAGTTGTGGCCCGTTGTCAGGCAACGTGGCGTGG
TGTGCACTGTGTTTGCTGACGCAACCCCCACTGGTTGGGGCATTGCCACCACCTGTCAGCTCCTTTCCGG
GACTTTCGCTTTCCCCCTCCCTATTGCCACGGCGGAACTCATCGCCGCCTGCCTTGCCCGCTGCTGGACA
GGGGCTCGGCTGTTGGGCACTGACAATTCCGTGGTGTTGTCGGGGAAATCATCGTCCTTTCCTTGGCTGC
TCGCCTGTGTTGCCACCTGGATTCTGCGCGGGACGTCCTTCTGCTACGTCCCTTCGGCCCTCAATCCAGC
GGACCTTCCTTCCCGCGGCCTGCTGCCGGCTCTGCGGCCTCTTCCGCGTCTTCGCCTTCGCCCTCAGACG
AGTCGGATCTCCCTTTGGGCCGCCTCCCCGCGTCGACTTTAAGACCAATGACTTACAAGGCAGCTGTAGA
TCTTAGCCACTTTTTAAAAGAAAAGGGGGGACTGGAAGGGCTAATTCACTCCCAACGAAGACAAGATCTG
CTTTTTGCTTGTACTGGGTCTCTCTGGTTAGACCAGATCTGAGCCTGGGAGCTCTCTGGCTAACTAGGGA
ACCCACTGCTTAAGCCTCAATAAAGCTTGCCTTGAGTGCTTCAAGTAGTGTGTGCCCGTCTGTTGTGTGA
CTCTGGTAACTAGAGATCCCTCAGACCCTTTTAGTCAGTGTGGAAAATCTCTAGCAGTACGTATAGTAGT
TCATGTCATCTTATTATTCAGTATTTATAACTTGCAAAGAAATGAATATCAGAGAGTGAGAGGAACTTGT
TTATTGCAGCTTATAATGGTTACAAATAAAGCAATAGCATCACAAATTTCACAAATAAAGCATTTTTTTC
ACTGCATTCTAGTTGTGGTTTGTCCAAACTCATCAATGTATCTTATCATGTCTGGCTCTAGCTATCCCGC
CCCTAACTCCGCCCATCCCGCCCCTAACTCCGCCCAGTTCCGCCCATTCTCCGCCCCATGGCTGACTAAT
TTTTTTTATTTATGCAGAGGCCGAGGCCGCCTCGGCCTCTGAGCTATTCCAGAAGTAGTGAGGAGGCTTT
TTTGGAGGCCTAGGGACGTACCCAATTCGCCCTATAGTGAGTCGTATTACGCGCGCTCACTGGCCGTCGT
TTTACAACGTCGTGACTGGGAAAACCCTGGCGTTACCCAACTTAATCGCCTTGCAGCACATCCCCCTTTC
GCCAGCTGGCGTAATAGCGAAGAGGCCCGCACCGATCGCCCTTCCCAACAGTTGCGCAGCCTGAATGGCG
AATGGG
[124 nt withheld, positions 3367-3490]
C
[91 nt withheld, positions 3492-3582]
A
[49 nt withheld, positions 3584-3632]
CCTTTGACGTTGGAGTCCACGTTCTTT
[37 nt withheld, positions 3660-3696]
ACCCTATCTCGGTCTATTCTTTTGATTTATAAGGGATTTTGCCGATTTCGGCCTATTGGTTAAAAAATGA
GCTGATTTAACAAAAATTTAACGCGAATTTTAACAAAATATTAACGCTTACAATTTAGGTGGCACTTTTC
GGGGAAATGTGCGCGGAACCCCTATTTGTTTATTTTTCTAAATACATTCAAATATGTATCCGCTCATGAG
ACAATAACCCTGATAAATGCTTCAATAATATTGAAAAAGGAAGAGTATGAGTATTCAACATTTCCGTGTC
GCCCTTATTCCCTTTTTTGCGGCATTTTGCCTTCCTGTTTTTGCTCACCCAGAAACGCTGGTGAAAGTAA
AAGATGCTGAAGATCAGTTGGGTGCACGAGTGGGTTACATCGAACTGGATCTCAACAGCGGTAAGATCCT
TGAGAGTTTTCGCCCCGAAGAACGTTTTCCAATGATGAGCACTTTTAAAGTTCTGCTATGTGGCGCGGTA
TTATCCCGTATTGACGCCGGGCAAGAGCAACTCGGTCGCCGCATACACTATTCTCAGAATGACTTGGTTG
AGTACTCACCAGTCACAGAAAAGCATCTTACGGATGGCATGACAGTAAGAGAATTATGCAGTGCTGCCAT
AACCATGAGTGATAACACTGCGGCCAACTTACTTCTGACAACGATCGGAGGACCGAAGGAGCTAACCGCT
TTTTTGCACAACATGGGGGATCATGTAACTCGCCTTGATCGTTGGGAACCGGAGCTGAATGAAGCCATAC
CAAACGACGAGCGTGACACCACGATGCCTGTAGCAATGGCAACAACGTTGCGCAAACTATTAACTGGCGA
ACTACTTACTCTAGCTTCCCGGCAACAATTAATAGACTGGATGGAGGCGGATAAAGTTGCAGGACCACTT
CTGCGCTCGGCCCTTCCGGCTGGCTGGTTTATTGCTGATAAATCTGGAGCCGGTGAGCGTGGGTCTCGCG
GTATCATTGCAGCACTGGGGCCAGATGGTAAGCCCTCCCGTATCGTAGTTATCTACACGACGGGGAGTCA
GGCAACTATGGATGAACGAAATAGACAGATCGCTGAGATAGGTGCCTCACTGATTAAGCATTGGTAACTG
TCAGACCAAGTTTACTCATATATACTTTAGATTGATTTAAAACTTCATTTTTAATTTAAAAGGATCTAGG
TGAAGATCCTTTTTGATAATCTCATGACCAAAATCCCTTAACGTGAGTTTTCGTTCCACTGAGCGTCAGA
CCCCGTAGAAAAGATCAAAGGATCTTCTTGAGATCCTTTTTTTCTGCGCGTAATCTGCTGCTTGCAAACA
AAAAAACCACCGCTACCAGCGGTGGTTTGTTTGCCGGATCAAGAGCTACCAACTCTTTTTCCGAAGGTAA
CTGGCTTCAGCAGAGCGCAGATACCAAATACTGTTCTTCTAGTGTAGCCGTAGTTAGGCCACCACTTCAA
GAACTCTGTAGCACCGCCTACATACCTCGCTCTGCTAATCCTGTTACCAGTGGCTGCTGCCAGTGGCGAT
AAGTCGTGTCTTACCGGGTTGGACTCAAGACGATAGTTACCGGATAAGGCGCAGCGGTCGGGCTGAACGG
GGGGTTCGTGCACACAGCCCAGCTTGGAGCGAACGACCTACACCGAACTGAGATACCTACAGCGTGAGCT
ATGAGAAAGCGCCACGCTTCCCGAAGGGAGAAAGGCGGACAGGTATCCGGTAAGCGGCAGGGTCGGAACA
GGAGAGCGCACGAGGGAGCTTCCAGGGGGAAACGCCTGGTATCTTTATAGTCCTGTCGGGTTTCGCCACC
TCTGACTTGAGCGTCGATTTTTGTGATGCTCGTCAGGGGGGCGGAGCCTATGGAAAAACGCCAGCAACGC
GGCCTTTTTACGGTTCCTGGCCTTTTGCTGGCCTTTTGCTCACATGTTCTTTCCTGCGTTATCCCCTGAT
TCTGTGGATAACCGTATTACCGCCTTTGAGTGAGCTGATACCGCTCGCCGCAGCCGAACGACCGAGCGCA
GCGAGTCAGTGAGCGAGGAAGCGGAAGAGCGCCCAATACGCAAACCGCCTCTCCCCGCGCGTTGGCCGAT
TCATTAATGCAGCTGGCACGACAGGTTTCCCGACTGGAAAGCGGGCAGTGAGCGCAACGCAATTAATGTG
AGTTAGCTCACTCATTAGGCACCCCAGGCTTTACACTTTATGCTTCCGGCTCGTATGTTGTGTGGAATTG
TGAGCGGATAACAATTTCACACAGGAAACAGCTATGACCATGATTACGCCAAGCGCGCAATTAACCCTCA
CTAAAGGGAACAAAAGCTGGAGCTGCAAGCTTAATGTAGTCTTATGCAATACTCTTGTAGTCTTGCAACA
TGGTAACGATGAGTTAGCAACATGCCTTACAAGGAGAGAAAAAGCACCGTGCATGCCGATTGGTGGAAGT
AAGGTGGTACGATCGTGCCTTATTAGGAAGGCAACAGACGGGTCTGACATGGATTGGACGAACCACTGAA
TTGCCGCATTGCAGAGATATTGTATTTAAGTGCCTAGCTCGATACATAAACGGGTCTCTCTGGTTAGACC
AGATCTGAGCCTGGGAGCTCTCTGGCTAACTAGGGAACCCACTGCTTAAGCCTCAATAAAGCTTGCCTTG
AGTGCTTCAAGTAGTGTGTGCCCGTCTGTTGTGTGACTCTGGTAACTAGAGATCCCTCAGACCCTTTTAG
TCAGTGTGGAAAATCTCTAGCAGTGGCGCCCGAACAGGGACTTGAAAGCGAAAGGGAAACCAGAGGAGCT
CTCTCGACGCAGGACTCGGCTTGCTGAAGCGCGCACGGCAAGAGGCGAGGGGCGGCGACTGGTGAGTACG
CCAAAAATTTTGACTAGCGGAGGCTAGAAGGAGAGAGATGGGTGCGAGAGCGTCAGTATTAAGCGGGGGA
GAATTAGATCGCGATGGGAAAAAATTCGGTTAAGGCCAGGGGGAAAGAAAAAATATAAATTAAAACATAT
AGTATGGGCAAGCAGGGAGCTAGAACGATTCGCAGTTAATCCTGGCCTGTTAGAAACATCAGAAGGCTGT
AGACAAATACTGGGACAGCTACAACCATCCCTTCAGACAGGATCAGAAGAACTTAGATCATTATATAATA
CAGTAGCAACCCTCTATTGTGTGCATCAAAGGATAGAGATAAAAGACACCAAGGAAGCTTTAGACAAGAT
AGAGGAAGAGCAAAACAAAAGTAAGACCACCGCACAGCAAGCGGCCGCTGATCTTCAGACCTGGAGGAGG
AGATATGAGGGACAATTGGAGAAGTGAATTATATAAATATAAAGTAGTAAAAATTGAACCATTAGGAGTA
GCACCCACCAAGGCAAAGAGAAGAGTGGTGCAGAGAGAAAAAAGAGCAGTGGGAATAGGAGCTTTGTTCC
TTGGGTTCTTGGGAGCAGCAGGAAGCACTATGGGCGCAGCGTCAATGACGCTGACGGTACAGGCCAGACA
ATTATTGTCTGGTATAGTGCAGCAGCAGAACAATTTGCTGAGGGCTATTGAGGCGCAACAGCATCTGTTG
CAACTCACAGTCTGGGGCATCAAGCAGCTCCAGGCAAGAATCCTGGCTGTGGAAAGATACCTAAAGGATC
AACAGCTCCTGGGGATTTGGGGTTGCTCTGGAAAACTCATTTGCACCACTGCTGTGCCTTGGAATGCTAG
TTGGAGTAATAAATCTCTGGAACAGATTTGGAATCACACGACCTGGATGGAGTGGGACAGAGAAATTAAC
AATTACACAAGCTTAATACACTCCTTAATTGAAGAATCGCAAAACCAGCAAGAAAAGAATGAACAAGAAT
TATTGGAATTAGATAAATGGGCAAGTTTGTGGAATTGGTTTAACATAACAAATTGGCTGTGGTATATAAA
ATTATTCATAATGATAGTAGGAGGCTTGGTAGGTTTAAGAATAGTTTTTGCTGTACTTTCTATAGTGAAT
AGAGTTAGGCAGGGATATTCACCATTATCGTTTCAGACCCACCTCCCAACCCCGAGGGGACCCAGAGAGG
GCCTATTTCCCATGATTCCTTCATATTTGCATATACGATACAAGGCTGTTAGAGAGATAATTAGAATTAA
TTTGACTGTAAACACAAAGATATTAGTACAAAATACGTGACGTAGAAAGTAATAATTTCTTGGGTAGTTT
GCAGTTTTAAAATTATGTTTTAAAATGGACTATCATATGCTTACCGTAACTTGAAAGTATTTCGATTTCT
TGGCTTTATATATCTTGTGGAAAGGACGAAACACCGGCTGCCCAAGAGAATCTCGGGTTTTAGAGCTAGA
AATAGCAAGTTAAAATAAGGCTAGTCCGTTATCAACTTGAAAAAGTGGCACCGAGTCGGTGCTTTTTTAA
GCTTGGCGTAACTAGATCTTGAGACAAATGGCAGTATTCATCCACAATTTTAAAAGAAAAGGGGGGATTG
GGGGGTACAGTGCAGGGGAAAGAATAGTAGACATAATAGCAACAGACATACAAACTAAAGAATTACAAAA
ACAAATTACAAAAATTCAAAATTTTCGGGTTTATTACAGGGACAGCAGAGATCCACTTTGGCGCCGGCTC
GAGGGGG
Features (pLannotate 1.2.2; 29 found; start..end, strand, type, name):
     14..80      +  CDS            small t antigen (fragment): SV40 (simian virus 40) small t antigen
    106..317     +  promoter       EF-1α core promoter: core promoter for human elongation factor EF-1α
    318..1256    +  intron         EF-1α intron A: intron upstream of the start codon of human EF-1α
   1278..1877    +  CDS            PuroR (fragment): puromycin N-acetyltransferase; pac from Streptomyces; confers resistance to puromycin
   1893..2481    +  misc_feature   WPRE: woodchuck hepatitis virus posttranscriptional regulatory element
   2532..2551    +  misc_feature   cPPT/CTS (fragment): central polypurine tract and central termination sequence of HIV-1
   2553..2786    +  LTR            3' LTR (ΔU3): self-inactivating 3' long terminal repeat (LTR) from HIV-1
   2864..2985    +  polyA_signal   SV40 poly(A) signal: SV40 polyadenylation signal
   3025..3160    +  rep_origin     SV40 ori: SV40 origin of replication
   3181..3199    -  promoter       T7 promoter: promoter for bacteriophage T7 RNA polymerase
   3207..3362    +  CDS            lacZα (fragment): LacZα fragment of β-galactosidase; lacZ fragment
   3367..3795    +  rep_origin     f1 ori (sequence partly withheld): f1 bacteriophage origin of replication; arrow indicates direction of (+) strand synthesis
   3848..3952    +  promoter       AmpR promoter: bla
   3953..4813    +  CDS            AmpR: β-lactamase; bla; confers resistance to ampicillin, carbenicillin, and related antibiotics
   4984..5572    +  rep_origin     ori: high-copy-number ColE1/pMB1/pBR322/pUC origin of replication
   5755..5847    +  CDS            lacI (fragment): lac repressor; lacI; The lac repressor binds to the lac operator to inhibit transcription in E. coli. This inhibition can be relieved by adding lactose or isopropyl-β-D-thiogalactopyranoside (IPTG).
   5860..5881    +  protein_bind   CAP binding site: CAP binding activates transcription in the presence of cAMP. E. coli catabolite activator protein
   5896..5926    +  promoter       lac promoter: promoter for the E. coli lac operon
   5934..5950    +  protein_bind   lac operator: The lac repressor binds to the lac operator to inhibit transcription in E. coli. This inhibition can be relieved by adding lactose or isopropyl-β-D-thiogalactopyranoside (IPTG). lac repressor encoded by lacI
   5995..6013    +  promoter       T3 promoter: promoter for bacteriophage T3 RNA polymerase
   6041..6267    +  promoter       RSV promoter: Rous sarcoma virus enhancer/promoter
   6268..6448    +  LTR            5' LTR (truncated): truncated 5' long terminal repeat (LTR) from HIV-1
   6495..6620    +  misc_feature   HIV-1 Ψ: packaging signal of human immunodeficiency virus type 1
   6604..6967    +  CDS            HIV-1 gag (fragment): gag protein from human immunodeficiency virus 1; gag
   7113..7346    +  misc_feature   RRE: The Rev response element (RRE) of HIV-1 allows for Rev-dependent mRNA export from the nucleus to the cytoplasm.
   7723..7749    +  CDS            Rev (fragment): human immunodeficiency virus 1 (HIV-1) Rev protein; rev; enhances nuclear export of unspliced and incompletely spliced viral mRNAs
   7753..7993    +  promoter       U6 promoter: RNA polymerase III promoter for human U6 snRNA
   8023..8098    +  misc_RNA       gRNA scaffold: guide RNA scaffold for the Streptococcus pyogenes CRISPR/Cas9 system
   8154..8271    +  misc_feature   cPPT/CTS: central polypurine tract and central termination sequence of HIV-1
