[The description below was written by a language model from this plasmid's Addgene catalogue record and pLannotate feature annotations shown in this document.]
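Description:
CDK3 gRNA (BRDN0001147261) is a third-generation lentiviral guide RNA plasmid built on the lentiGuide-Puro backbone and designed to target human CDK3, with the guide chosen against the NM_001258.2 reference transcript. It is propagated in E. coli as a high-copy plasmid through a ColE1/pUC-type origin and selected with ampicillin via the β-lactamase gene. An f1 origin, an SV40 origin and remnants of lac and phage promoter sequences are also annotated in the backbone.

The lentiviral transfer cassette begins with an RSV promoter fused to a truncated HIV-1 5' LTR, which makes genomic RNA production independent of Tat. This is followed by the Ψ packaging signal with a partial gag sequence, the Rev response element for Rev-dependent nuclear export, and a cPPT/CTS element that aids nuclear import of the viral genome. A self-inactivating ΔU3 3' LTR closes the cassette, so the integrated provirus lacks LTR promoter activity. Within this frame, a human U6 RNA polymerase III promoter drives the CDK3-specific spacer joined to the Streptococcus pyogenes Cas9 gRNA scaffold. Downstream, an EF-1α core promoter with its intron A expresses puromycin N-acetyltransferase for selection of transduced mammalian cells, with a WPRE enhancing transcript expression.

The plasmid does not encode Cas9, so it is meant to be used with a separate Cas9 lentiviral vector or in cells that already express Cas9. Its typical use is CRISPR knockout of CDK3. It belongs to a human kinome gRNA collection associated with work on optimised sgRNA design for higher on-target activity and fewer off-target effects.
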