Addgene plasmid #76765: CDK3 gRNA (BRDN0001147261)
Purpose: 3rd generation lentiviral gRNA plasmid targeting human CDK3
Depositing lab: John Doench & David Root. Depositing organization: Broad Institute. Publication: Optimized sgRNA design to maximize activity and minimize off-target effects of CRISPR-Cas9. Doench JG, Fusi N, Sullender M, Hegde M, Vaimberg EW, Donovan KF, Smith I, Tothova Z, Wilen C, Orchard R, Virgin HW, Listgarten J, Root DE. Nat Biotechnol. 2016 Jan 18. doi: 10.1038/nbt.3437. PubMed 26780180.
Backbone
  Vector backbone: lentiGuide-Puro
  Backbone manufacturer: Zhang Lab (Addgene plasmid # 52963)
  Vector type: Mammalian Expression, Lentiviral, CRISPR
  Selectable markers: Puromycin
Growth in bacteria
  Bacterial resistance: Ampicillin, 100 μg/mL
  Growth temperature: 37°C
  Growth strain: DH5alpha
  Copy number: High Copy
Gene/Insert
  Gene/Insert name: CDK3 (alt names: CDK3; NM_001258.2)
  gRNA/shRNA sequence: GCTGCCCAAGAGAATCTCGG
  Species: H. sapiens (human)
  Entrez Gene: CDK3
  Promoter: hU6
  Cloning method: Unknown
  Sequencing primers: 5′ U6-F; 3′ pS2-R
Terms and licenses: Academic/Nonprofit Terms; Industry Terms: Not Available to Industry
Depositor comments: The gRNA was designed to target the following Genbank reference sequence(s): NM_001258.2. Note that this plasmid does NOT contain Cas9. It should be used in conjunction with lentiCas9-Blast (Addgene #52962) or otherwise with cell lines already expressing Cas9. Browse the full kinome gRNA library at http://www.addgene.org/pooled-library/broadgpp-human-kinome/ or visit http://www.broadinstitute.org/rnai/public/ for detailed protocols and information.
How to cite: CDK3 gRNA (BRDN0001147261) was a gift from John Doench & David Root (Addgene plasmid # 76765 ; http://n2t.net/addgene:76765 ; RRID:Addgene_76765)
