>Addgene plasmid #76765 | CDK3 gRNA (BRDN0001147261) | depositor partial sequence | sequence record 144225 | Target Sequence
GCTGCCCAAGAGAATCTCGG
