>Addgene plasmid #76765 | CDK3 gRNA (BRDN0001147261) | addgene partial sequence | sequence record 186461 | hU6-F
TAGAAAGTAATAATTTCTTGGGTAGTTTGCAGTTTTAAAATTATGTTTTAAAATGGACTATCATATGCTT
ACCGTAACTTGAAAGTATTTCGATTTCTTGGCTTTATATATCTTGTGGAAAGGACGAAACACCGGCTGCC
CAAGAGAATCTCGGGTTTTAGAGCTAGAAATAGCAAGTTAAAATAAGGCTAGTCCGTTATCAACTTGAAA
AAGTGGCACCGAGTCGGTGCTTTTTTAAGCTTGGCGTAACTAGATCTTGAGACAAATGGCAGTATTCATC
CACAATTTTAAAAGAAAAGGGGGGATTGGGGGGTACAGTGCAGGGGAAAGAATAGTAGACATAATAGCAA
CAGACATACAAACTAAAGAATTACAAAAACAAATTACAAAAATTCAAAATTTTCGGGTTTATTACAGGGA
CAGCAGAGATCCACTTTGGCGCCGGCTCGAGGGGGCCCGGGTGCAAAGATGGATAAAGTTTTAAACAGAG
AGGAATCTTTGCAGCTAATGGACCTTCTAGGTCTTGAAAGGAGTGGGAATTGGCTCCGGTGCCCGTCAGT
GGGCAGAGCG
